Addgene plasmid #149096: pGBW-m4046164
Purpose: Yeast Expression plasmid for SARS-CoV-2 nsp2
Depositing lab: Ginkgo Bioworks & Benjie Chen. Depositing organization: Ginkgo Bioworks.
Backbone
  Vector backbone: AmpR; 2u URA3
  Backbone size w/o insert (bp): 4078
  Vector type: Yeast Expression
  Selectable markers: URA3
Growth in bacteria
  Bacterial resistance: Ampicillin, 100 μg/mL
  Growth temperature: 37°C
  Growth strain: DH5alpha
  Copy number: High Copy
Gene/Insert
  Gene/Insert name: SARS-CoV-2 nsp2
  Species: S. cerevisiae (budding yeast); Severe acute respiratory syndrome coronavirus 2
  Insert size (bp): 1907
  Mutation: wt
  Entrez Gene: ORF1ab (a.k.a. GU280_gp01)
  Promoter: pTEF1
  Tag / fusion protein: Cleavable thrombin;MBP (C terminal on backbone)
  Cloning method: Unknown
Resource information
  A portion of this plasmid was derived from a plasmid made by: GinkgoBioworks
Depositor comments: NCBI Reference Sequence: YP_009725298.1. Created by gene synthesis with Not1 site. NGS used for QC was performed by Ginkgo and may not fully cover the entire plasmid.
How to cite: pGBW-m4046164 was a gift from Ginkgo Bioworks & Benjie Chen (Addgene plasmid # 149096 ; http://n2t.net/addgene:149096 ; RRID:Addgene_149096)
