[The description below was written by a language model from this plasmid's Addgene catalogue record and pLannotate feature annotations shown in this document.]
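Description:
pGBW-m4046164 is an E. coli–yeast shuttle plasmid for expressing SARS-CoV-2 non-structural protein 2 (nsp2) in Saccharomyces cerevisiae. In bacteria it replicates from a high-copy ColE1/pUC-type origin and is selected with ampicillin through a β-lactamase gene that the annotation places downstream of a cat promoter. A short rop-like segment is annotated next to AmpR, although the catalogue lists the plasmid as high copy. Phage T3 and T7 early terminators flank the bacterial origin, and a tonB terminator lies upstream of the resistance cassette, which presumably insulates these modules from read-through transcription. In yeast the 2μ origin supports episomal, multicopy maintenance. URA3 with its own promoter complements uracil auxotrophy and can be counterselected with 5-FOA.

The expression cassette uses the constitutive TEF1 promoter to drive a wild-type nsp2 coding sequence, made by gene synthesis from the ORF1ab polyprotein reference. The species field lists budding yeast alongside the virus, which may indicate codon adaptation, but the record does not say so. The annotation tool matches this region to the replicase polyprotein 1a. The nsp10 function text attached to that hit is generic to the polyprotein entry and does not describe this insert. The nsp2 sequence is fused at its C terminus to E. coli maltose-binding protein (malE) through a thrombin-cleavable linker, and transcription ends at a CYC1 terminator. The MBP fusion can aid solubility and allows amylose affinity purification, and thrombin cleavage can then remove the tag.

The sequenced record is longer than the sum of the stated backbone and insert sizes. The depositor also cautions that the NGS quality control may not cover the whole plasmid.
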