Features (pLannotate 1.2.2; 14 found; start..end, strand, type, name):
     10..417     +  promoter       TEF1 promoter: S. cerevisiae TEF1; promoter for EF-1α
    434..2446    +  CDS            R1A_SARS2 (fragment): Experimental evidence at protein level: Swiss-Prot protein existence level 1. [Non-structural protein 10]: Plays a pivotal role in viral transcription by stimulating both nsp14 3'-5' exoribonuclease and nsp16 2'-O-methyltransferase activities. Therefore plays an essential role in viral mRNAs cap methylation. From Severe acute respiratory syndrome coronavirus 2 (2019-nCoV) (SARS-CoV-2).
   2357..3457    +  CDS            malE (fragment): MALE_ECO57 - Experimental evidence at protein level: Swiss-Prot protein existence level 1. Part of the ABC transporter complex MalEFGK involved in maltose/maltodextrin import. Binds maltose and higher maltodextrins. From Escherichia coli O157:H7.
   3486..3658    +  terminator     CYC1 terminator (fragment): S. cerevisiae CYC1; transcription terminator for CYC1
   3694..3870    +  promoter       URA3 promoter (fragment): S. cerevisiae URA3
   3871..4674    +  CDS            URA3: orotidine-5'-phosphate decarboxylase, required for uracil biosynthesis; S. cerevisiae URA3; yeast auxotrophic marker, counterselectable with 5-fluoroorotic acid (5-FOA)
   4757..5739    -  rep_origin     2μ ori: yeast 2μ plasmid origin of replication
   5817..5846    +  terminator     T3Te terminator: phage T3 early transcription terminator
   5868..6455    +  rep_origin     ori: high-copy-number ColE1/pMB1/pBR322/pUC origin of replication
   6467..6494    -  terminator     T7Te terminator: phage T7 early transcription terminator
   6518..6709    -  CDS            rop: Rop protein, which maintains plasmids at low copy number; rop
   6710..7570    -  CDS            AmpR: β-lactamase; bla; confers resistance to ampicillin, carbenicillin, and related antibiotics
   7571..7673    -  promoter       cat promoter: promoter of the E. coli cat gene encoding chloramphenicol acetyltransferase
   7674..7705    -  terminator     tonB terminator: bidirectional E. coli tonB-P14 transcription terminator
>Addgene plasmid #149096 | pGBW-m4046164 | depositor full sequence | sequence record 291549 | Full Sequence
GCGGCCGCCCCACACACCATAGCTTCAAAATGTTTCTACTCCTTTTTTACTCTTCCAGATTTTCTCGGAC
TCCGCGCATCGCCGTACCACTTCAAAACACCCAAGCACAGCATACTAAATTTCCCCTCTTTCTTCCTCTA
GGGTGTCGTTAATTACCCGTACTAAAGGTTTGGAAAAGAAAAAAGAGACCGCCTCGTTTCTTTTTCTTCG
TCGAAAAAGGCAATAAAAATTTTTATCACGTTTCTTTTTCTTGAAAATTTTTTTTTTTGATTTTTTTCTC
TTTCGATGACCTCCCATTGATATTTAAGTTAATAAACGGTCTTCAATTTCTCAAGTTTCAGTTTCATTTT
TCTTGTTCTATTACAACTTTTTTTACTTCTTGCTCATTAGAAAGAAAGCATAGCAATCTAATCTAAGTTT
TAATTACAAAATGTACACTCGCTATGTCGATAACAACTTCTGTGGCCCTGATGGCTACCCTCTTGAGTGC
ATTAAAGACCTTCTAGCACGTGCTGGTAAAGCTTCATGCACTTTGTCCGAACAACTGGACTTTATTGACA
CTAAGAGGGGTGTATACTGCTGCCGTGAACATGAGCATGAAATTGCTTGGTACACGGAACGTTCTGAAAA
GAGCTATGAATTGCAGACACCTTTTGAAATTAAATTGGCAAAGAAATTTGACACCTTCAATGGGGAATGT
CCAAATTTTGTATTTCCCTTAAATTCCATAATCAAGACTATTCAACCAAGGGTTGAAAAGAAAAAGCTTG
ATGGCTTTATGGGTAGAATTCGATCTGTCTATCCAGTTGCGTCACCAAATGAATGCAACCAAATGTGCCT
TTCAACTCTCATGAAGTGTGATCATTGTGGTGAAACTTCATGGCAGACGGGCGATTTTGTTAAAGCCACT
TGCGAATTTTGTGGCACTGAGAATTTGACTAAAGAAGGTGCCACTACTTGTGGTTACTTACCCCAAAATG
CTGTTGTTAAAATTTATTGTCCAGCATGTCACAATTCAGAAGTAGGACCTGAGCATAGTCTTGCCGAATA
CCATAATGAATCTGGCTTGAAAACCATTCTTCGTAAGGGTGGTCGCACTATTGCCTTTGGAGGCTGTGTG
TTCTCTTATGTTGGTTGCCATAACAAGTGTGCCTATTGGGTTCCACGTGCTAGCGCTAACATAGGTTGTA
ACCATACAGGTGTTGTTGGAGAAGGTTCCGAAGGTCTTAATGACAACCTTCTTGAAATACTCCAAAAAGA
GAAAGTCAACATCAATATTGTTGGTGACTTTAAACTTAATGAAGAGATCGCCATTATTTTGGCATCTTTT
TCTGCTTCCACAAGTGCTTTTGTGGAAACTGTGAAAGGTTTGGATTATAAAGCATTCAAACAAATTGTTG
AATCCTGTGGTAATTTTAAAGTTACAAAAGGAAAAGCTAAAAAAGGTGCCTGGAATATTGGTGAACAGAA
ATCAATACTGAGTCCTCTTTATGCATTTGCATCAGAGGCTGCTCGTGTTGTACGATCAATTTTCTCCCGC
ACTCTTGAAACTGCTCAAAATTCTGTGCGTGTTTTACAGAAGGCCGCTATAACAATACTAGATGGAATTT
CACAGTATTCACTGAGACTCATTGATGCTATGATGTTCACATCTGATTTGGCTACTAACAATCTAGTTGT
AATGGCCTACATTACAGGTGGTGTTGTTCAGTTGACTTCGCAGTGGCTAACTAACATCTTTGGCACTGTT
TATGAAAAACTCAAACCCGTCCTTGATTGGCTTGAAGAGAAGTTTAAGGAAGGTGTAGAGTTTCTTAGAG
ACGGTTGGGAAATTGTTAAATTTATCTCAACCTGTGCTTGTGAAATTGTCGGTGGACAAATTGTCACCTG
TGCAAAGGAAATTAAGGAGAGTGTTCAGACATTCTTTAAGCTTGTAAATAAATTTTTGGCTTTGTGTGCT
GACTCTATCATTATTGGTGGAGCTAAACTTAAAGCCTTGAATTTAGGTGAAACATTTGTCACGCACTCAA
AGGGATTGTACAGAAAGTGTGTTAAATCCAGAGAAGAAACTGGCCTACTCATGCCTCTAAAAGCCCCAAA
AGAAATTATCTTCTTAGAGGGAGAAACACTTCCCACAGAAGTGTTAACAGAGGAAGTTGTCTTGAAAACT
GGTGATTTACAACCATTAGAACAACCTACTAGTGAAGCTGTTGAAGCTCCATTGGTTGGTACACCAGTTT
GTATTAACGGGCTTATGTTGCTCGAAATCAAAGACACAGAAAAGTACTGTGCCCTTGCACCTAATATGAT
GGTAACAAACAATACCTTCACACTCAAAGGCCTCGTGCCGAGAGGTTCTAAAATCGAGGAAGGTAAGCTA
GTCATTTGGATAAATGGAGATAAGGGTTACAACGGTTTGGCAGAAGTAGGCAAGAAATTTGAAAAGGACA
CAGGTATCAAGGTGACGGTTGAACATCCAGACAAGTTAGAAGAAAAATTCCCTCAAGTTGCTGCTACTGG
TGATGGTCCCGACATTATTTTCTGGGCCCACGATCGTTTTGGTGGATATGCTCAGTCAGGTTTGCTGGCT
GAGATCACCCCAGACAAGGCCTTCCAAGATAAATTGTACCCATTCACTTGGGATGCTGTCAGATACAACG
GTAAGCTTATAGCATATCCAATTGCTGTTGAAGCCTTATCGTTGATCTACAATAAGGACTTGTTACCTAA
CCCACCAAAGACATGGGAAGAAATTCCAGCTTTGGATAAAGAGCTAAAGGCCAAGGGAAAAAGCGCTTTG
ATGTTTAACTTACAAGAACCTTATTTCACCTGGCCATTAATCGCTGCTGACGGTGGTTACGCATTTAAAT
ACGAAAACGGTAAGTATGACATTAAGGATGTCGGCGTTGATAATGCTGGTGCAAAGGCTGGTTTGACCTT
CTTGGTTGATTTAATAAAGAATAAACACATGAACGCTGACACTGACTACTCTATCGCCGAAGCCGCTTTC
AACAAGGGTGAAACTGCTATGACCATAAATGGTCCATGGGCCTGGAGTAACATTGATACTTCTAAAGTAA
ACTATGGTGTCACTGTTTTGCCTACATTCAAAGGCCAACCATCCAAGCCCTTTGTCGGTGTTCTATCCGC
TGGCATCAATGCTGCTTCTCCAAACAAGGAGCTAGCTAAAGAATTTTTGGAAAATTACTTGTTAACTGAC
GAAGGTTTGGAGGCCGTTAACAAGGACAAGCCATTGGGTGCTGTCGCTTTGAAATCTTACGAAGAAGAAT
TGGCTAAGGATCCCAGAATTGCCGCTACCATGGAGAACGCCCAAAAGGGTGAAATTATGCCAAACATCCC
ACAAATGTCAGCCTTCTGGTACGCAGTTAGGACTGCCGTGATTAATGCTGCTTCCGGTAGACAAACCGTC
GACGAAGCATTAAAAGATGCTCAAACGTAAACAGGCCCCTTTTCCTTTGTCGATATCATGTAATTAGTTA
TGTCACGCTTACATTCACGCCCTCCTCCCACATCCGCTCTAACCGAAAAGGAAGGAGTTAGACAACCTGA
AGTCTAGGTCCCTATTTATTTTTTTTAATAGTTATGTTAGTATTAAGAACGTTATTTATATTTCAAATTT
TTCTTTTTTTTCTGTACAAAGCGGCCGCCGAACCACTAGTGCACTGCAGTACACGGTTTCCTTGAAATTT
TTTTGATTCGGTAATCTCCGAACAGAAGGAAGAACGAAGGAAGGAGCACAGACTTAGATTGGTATATATA
CGCATATGTAGTGTTGAAGAAACATGAAATTGCCCAGTATTCTTAACCCAACTGCACAGAACAAAAACGT
GCAGGAAACGAAGATAAATCATGTCGAAAGCTACATATAAGGAACGTGCTGCTACTCATCCTAGTCCTGT
TGCTGCCAAGCTATTTAATATCATGCACGAAAAGCAAACAAACTTGTGTGCTTCATTGGATGTTCGTACC
ACCAAGGAATTACTGGAGTTAGTTGAAGCATTAGGTCCCAAAATTTGTTTACTAAAAACACATGTGGATA
TCTTGACTGATTTTTCCATGGAGGGCACAGTTAAGCCGCTAAAGGCATTATCCGCCAAGTACAATTTTTT
ACTCTTCGAGGACAGAAAATTTGCTGACATTGGTAATACAGTCAAATTGCAGTACTCTGCGGGTGTATAC
AGAATAGCAGAATGGGCAGACATTACGAATGCACACGGTGTGGTGGGCCCAGGTATTGTTAGCGGTTTGA
AGCAGGCGGCAGAAGAAGTAACAAAGGAACCTAGAGGCCTTTTGATGTTAGCAGAATTGTCATGCAAGGG
CTCCCTATCTACTGGAGAATATACTAAGGGTACTGTTGACATTGCGAAGAGCGACAAAGATTTTGTTATC
GGCTTTATTGCTCAAAGAGACATGGGTGGAAGAGATGAAGGTTACGATTGGTTGATTATGACACCCGGTG
TGGGTTTAGATGACAAGGGAGATGCATTGGGTCAACAGTATAGAACCGTGGATGATGTGGTTTCTACAGG
ATCTGACATTATTATTGTTGGAAGAGGACTATTTGCAAAGGGAAGGGATGCTAAGGTAGAGGGTGAACGT
TACAGAAAAGCAGGCTGGGAAGCATATTTGAGAAGATGCGGCCAGCAAAACTAAAAAACTGTATTATAAG
TAAATGCATGTATACTAAACTCACAAATTAGAGCTTCAATTTAATTATATCAGTTATTACCCGAGTAACG
AAGCATCTGTGCTTCATTTTGTAGAACAAAAATGCAACGCGAGAGCGCTAATTTTTCAAACAAAGAATCT
GAGCTGCATTTTTACAGAACAGAAATGCAACGCGAAAGCGCTATTTTACCAACGAAGAATCTGTGCTTCA
TTTTTGTAAAACAAAAATGCAACGCGAGAGCGCTAATTTTTCAAACAAAGAATCTGAGCTGCATTTTTAC
AGAACAGAAATGCAACGCGAGAGCGCTATTTTACCAACAAAGAATCTATACTTCTTTTTTGTTCTACAAA
AATGCATCCCGAGAGCGCTATTTTTCTAACAAAGCATCTTAGATTACTTTTTTTCTCCTTTGTGCGCTCT
ATAATGCAGTCTCTTGATAACTTTTTGCACTGTAGGTCCGTTAAGGTTAGAAGAAGGCTACTTTGGTGTC
TATTTTCTCTTCCATAAAAAAAGCCTGACTCCACTTCCCGCGTTTACTGATTACTAGCGAAGCTGCGGGT
GCATTTTTTCAAGATAAAGGCATCCCCGATTATATTCTATACCGATGTGGATTGCGCATACTTTGTGAAC
AGAAAGTGATAGCGTTGATGATTCTTCATTGGTCAGAAAATTATGAACGGTTTCTTCTATTTTGTCTCTA
TATACTACGTATAGGAAATGTTTACATTTTCGTATTGTTTTCGATTCACTCTATGAATAGTTCTTACTAC
AATTTTTTTGTCTAAAGAGTAATACTAGAGATAAACATAAAAAATGTAGAGGTCGAGTTTAGATGCAAGT
TCAAGGAGCGAAAGGTGGATGGGTAGGTTATATAGGGATATAGCACAGAGATATATAGCAAAGAGATACT
TTTGAGCAATGTTTGTGGAAGCGGTATTCGCAATATTTTAGTAGCTCGTTACAGTCCGGTGCGTTTTTGG
TTTTTTGAAAGTGCGTCATCAGAGCGCTTTTGGTTTTCAAAAGCGCTCTGAAGTTCCTATACTTTCTAGC
TAGAGAATAGGAACTTCCCGAGCGGCCGCGTGTTACAAGCTTGACTCCAGCGTAACTGGACTGCAATCAA
CTCACTGGCTCACCTTCACGGGTGGGCCTTTCTTCGGTAGAAAATCAAAGGATCTTCTTGAGATCCTTTT
TTTCTGCGCGTAATCTGCTGCTTGCAAACAAAAAAACCACCGCTACCAGCGGTGGTTTGTTTGCCGGATC
AAGAGCTACCAACTCTTTTTCCGAGGTAACTGGCTTCAGCAGAGCGCAGATACCAAATACTGTTCTTCTA
GTGTAGCCGTAGTTAGGCCACCACTTCAAGAACTCTGTAGCACCGCCTACATACCTCGCTCTGCTAATCC
TGTTACCAGTGGCTGCTGCCAGTGGCGATAAGTCGTGTCTTACCGGGTTGGACTCAAGACGATAGTTACC
GGATAAGGCGCAGCGGTCGGGCTGAACGGGGGGTTCGTGCACACAGCCCAGCTTGGAGCGAACGACCTAC
ACCGAACTGAGATACCTACAGCGTGAGCTATGAGAAAGCGCCACGCTTCCCGAAGGGAGAAAGGCGGACA
GGTATCCGGTAAGCGGCAGGGTCGGAACAGGAGAGCGCACGAGGGAGCTTCCAGGGGTAAACGCCTGGTA
TCTTTATAGTCCTGTCGGGTTTCGCCACCTCTGACTTGAGCATCGATTTTTGTGATGCTCGTCAGGGGGG
CGGAGCCTATGGAAAAACGCCAGCAACGCAGAAAGGCCCACCCGAAGGTGAGCCAGGTGATTACATTTGG
GCCCTCATCAGAGGTTTTCACCGTCATCACCGAAACGCGCGAGGCAGCTGCGGTAAAGCTCATCAGCGTG
GTCGTGAAGCGATTCACAGATGTCTGCCTGTTCATCCGCGTCCAGCTCGTTGAGTTTCTCCAGAAGCGTT
AATGTCTGGCTTCTGATAAAGCGGGCCATGTTAAGGGCGGTTTTTTCCTGTTTGGTCACTTACCAATGCT
TAATCAGTGAGGCACCTATCTCAGCGATCTGTCTATTTCGTTCATCCATAGTTGCCTGACTCCCCGTCGT
GTAGATAACTACGATGCGGGAGGGCTTACCATCTGGCCCCAGTGCTGCAATGATACCGCGAGACCCACGC
TCACCGGCTCCAGATTTATCAGCAATAAACCAGCCAGCCGGGAGGGCCGAGCGCAGAAGTGATCCTGCAA
CTTTATCCGCCTCCATCCAGTCTATTAATTGTTGCCGGGAAGCTAGAGTAAGTAGTTCGCCAGTTAATAG
TTTGCGCAACGTTGTTGCCATTGCTACAGGCATCGTGGTGTCACGCTCGTCGTTTGGTATGGCTTCATTC
AGCTCCGGTTCCCAACGATCAAGGCGAGTTACATGATCCCCCATGTTGTGCAAAAAAGCGGTTAGCTCCT
TCGGTCCTCCGATCGTTGCCAGAAGTAAGTTGGCCGCAGTGTTATCACTCATGGTTATGGCAGCACTGCA
TAATTCTCTTACTGTCATGCCATCCGTGAGATGCTTTTCTGTGACTGGTGAGTACTCAACCAAGTCATTC
TGAGAATAGTGTATGCGGCGACCGAGTTGCTCTTGCCCGGCGTCAATACGGGATAATACCGCGCCACATA
GCAGAACTTTAAAAGTGCTCATCATTGGAAAACGTTCTTCGGGGCGTAAACTCTCAAGGATCTTACCGCT
GTTGAGATCCAGTTCGATGTAACCCACTCGTGCACCCAACTGATCTTCAGCATCTTTTACTTTCACCAGC
GTTTCTGGGTGAGCAAAAACAGGAAGGCAAAATGCCGCAAAAAAGGGAATAAGGGCGACACGGAAATGTT
GAATACTCATTTTAGCTTCCTTAGCTCCTGAAAATCTCGATAACTCAAAAAATACGCCCGGTAGTGATCT
TATTTCATTATGGTGAAAGTTGGAACCTCTTACGTGCCGATCAAGTCAAAAGCCTCCGGTCGGAGGCTTT
TGACTTTCTGCTATGGAGGTCAGGTATGATTTAAATGGTCAGTTAGA
