Features (pLannotate 1.2.2; 14 found; start..end, strand, type, name):
     10..417     +  promoter       TEF1 promoter: S. cerevisiae TEF1; promoter for EF-1α
    434..2446    +  CDS            R1A_SARS2 (fragment): Experimental evidence at protein level: Swiss-Prot protein existence level 1. [Non-structural protein 10]: Plays a pivotal role in viral transcription by stimulating both nsp14 3'-5' exoribonuclease and nsp16 2'-O-methyltransferase activities. Therefore plays an essential role in viral mRNAs cap methylation. From Severe acute respiratory syndrome coronavirus 2 (2019-nCoV) (SARS-CoV-2).
   2357..3457    +  CDS            malE (fragment): MALE_ECO57 - Experimental evidence at protein level: Swiss-Prot protein existence level 1. Part of the ABC transporter complex MalEFGK involved in maltose/maltodextrin import. Binds maltose and higher maltodextrins. From Escherichia coli O157:H7.
   3486..3658    +  terminator     CYC1 terminator (fragment): S. cerevisiae CYC1; transcription terminator for CYC1
   3694..3870    +  promoter       URA3 promoter (fragment): S. cerevisiae URA3
   3871..4674    +  CDS            URA3: orotidine-5'-phosphate decarboxylase, required for uracil biosynthesis; S. cerevisiae URA3; yeast auxotrophic marker, counterselectable with 5-fluoroorotic acid (5-FOA)
   4757..5739    -  rep_origin     2μ ori: yeast 2μ plasmid origin of replication
   5817..5846    +  terminator     T3Te terminator: phage T3 early transcription terminator
   5868..6455    +  rep_origin     ori: high-copy-number ColE1/pMB1/pBR322/pUC origin of replication
   6467..6494    -  terminator     T7Te terminator: phage T7 early transcription terminator
   6518..6709    -  CDS            rop: Rop protein, which maintains plasmids at low copy number; rop
   6710..7570    -  CDS            AmpR: β-lactamase; bla; confers resistance to ampicillin, carbenicillin, and related antibiotics
   7571..7673    -  promoter       cat promoter: promoter of the E. coli cat gene encoding chloramphenicol acetyltransferase
   7674..7705    -  terminator     tonB terminator: bidirectional E. coli tonB-P14 transcription terminator
>Addgene plasmid #149096 | pGBW-m4046164 | addgene full sequence | sequence record 298103 | Ginkgo NGS Result
GCGGCCGCCCCACACACCATAGCTTCAAAATGTTTCTACTCCTTTTTTACTCTTCCAGATTTTCTCGGAC
TCCGCGCATCGCCGTACCACTTCAAAACACCCAAGCACAGCATACTAAATTTCCCCTCTTTCTTCCTCTA
GGGTGTCGTTAATTACCCGTACTAAAGGTTTGGAAAAGAAAAAAGAGACCGCCTCGTTTCTTTTTCTTCG
TCGAAAAAGGCAATAAAAATTTTTATCACGTTTCTTTTTCTTGAAAATTTTTTTTTTTGATTTTTTTCTC
TTTCGATGACCTCCCATTGATATTTAAGTTAATAAACGGTCTTCAATTTCTCAAGTTTCAGTTTCATTTT
TCTTGTTCTATTACAACTTTTTTTACTTCTTGCTCATTAGAAAGAAAGCATAGCAATCTAATCTAAGTTT
TAATTACAAAATGTACACTCGCTATGTCGATAACAACTTCTGTGGCCCTGATGGCTACCCTCTTGAGTGC
ATTAAAGACCTTCTAGCACGTGCTGGTAAAGCTTCATGCACTTTGTCCGAACAACTGGACTTTATTGACA
CTAAGAGGGGTGTATACTGCTGCCGTGAACATGAGCATGAAATTGCTTGGTACACGGAACGTTCTGAAAA
GAGCTATGAATTGCAGACACCTTTTGAAATTAAATTGGCAAAGAAATTTGACACCTTCAATGGGGAATGT
CCAAATTTTGTATTTCCCTTAAATTCCATAATCAAGACTATTCAACCAAGGGTTGAAAAGAAAAAGCTTG
ATGGCTTTATGGGTAGAATTCGATCTGTCTATCCAGTTGCGTCACCAAATGAATGCAACCAAATGTGCCT
TTCAACTCTCATGAAGTGTGATCATTGTGGTGAAACTTCATGGCAGACGGGCGATTTTGTTAAAGCCACT
TGCGAATTTTGTGGCACTGAGAATTTGACTAAAGAAGGTGCCACTACTTGTGGTTACTTACCCCAAAATG
CTGTTGTTAAAATTTATTGTCCAGCATGTCACAATTCAGAAGTAGGACCTGAGCATAGTCTTGCCGAATA
CCATAATGAATCTGGCTTGAAAACCATTCTTCGTAAGGGTGGTCGCACTATTGCCTTTGGAGGCTGTGTG
TTCTCTTATGTTGGTTGCCATAACAAGTGTGCCTATTGGGTTCCACGTGCTAGCGCTAACATAGGTTGTA
ACCATACAGGTGTTGTTGGAGAAGGTTCCGAAGGTCTTAATGACAACCTTCTTGAAATACTCCAAAAAGA
GAAAGTCAACATCAATATTGTTGGTGACTTTAAACTTAATGAAGAGATCGCCATTATTTTGGCATCTTTT
TCTGCTTCCACAAGTGCTTTTGTGGAAACTGTGAAAGGTTTGGATTATAAAGCATTCAAACAAATTGTTG
AATCCTGTGGTAATTTTAAAGTTACAAAAGGAAAAGCTAAAAAAGGTGCCTGGAATATTGGTGAACAGAA
ATCAATACTGAGTCCTCTTTATGCATTTGCATCAGAGGCTGCTCGTGTTGTACGATCAATTTTCTCCCGC
ACTCTTGAAACTGCTCAAAATTCTGTGCGTGTTTTACAGAAGGCCGCTATAACAATACTAGATGGAATTT
CACAGTATTCACTGAGACTCATTGATGCTATGATGTTCACATCTGATTTGGCTACTAACAATCTAGTTGT
AATGGCCTACATTACAGGTGGTGTTGTTCAGTTGACTTCGCAGTGGCTAACTAACATCTTTGGCACTGTT
TATGAAAAACTCAAACCCGTCCTTGATTGGCTTGAAGAGAAGTTTAAGGAAGGTGTAGAGTTTCTTAGAG
ACGGTTGGGAAATTGTTAAATTTATCTCAACCTGTGCTTGTGAAATTGTCGGTGGACAAATTGTCACCTG
TGCAAAGGAAATTAAGGAGAGTGTTCAGACATTCTTTAAGCTTGTAAATAAATTTTTGGCTTTGTGTGCT
GACTCTATCATTATTGGTGGAGCTAAACTTAAAGCCTTGAATTTAGGTGAAACATTTGTCACGCACTCAA
AGGGATTGTACAGAAAGTGTGTTAAATCCAGAGAAGAAACTGGCCTACTCATGCCTCTAAAAGCCCCAAA
AGAAATTATCTTCTTAGAGGGAGAAACACTTCCCACAGAAGTGTTAACAGAGGAAGTTGTCTTGAAAACT
GGTGATTTACAACCATTAGAACAACCTACTAGTGAAGCTGTTGAAGCTCCATTGGTTGGTACACCAGTTT
GTATTAACGGGCTTATGTTGCTCGAAATCAAAGACACAGAAAAGTACTGTGCCCTTGCACCTAATATGAT
GGTAACAAACAATACCTTCACACTCAAAGGCCTCGTGCCGAGAGGTTCTAAAATCGAGGAAGGTAAGCTA
GTCATTTGGATAAATGGAGATAAGGGTTACAACGGTTTGGCAGAAGTAGGCAAGAAATTTGAAAAGGACA
CAGGTATCAAGGTGACGGTTGAACATCCAGACAAGTTAGAAGAAAAATTCCCTCAAGTTGCTGCTACTGG
TGATGGTCCCGACATTATTTTCTGGGCCCACGATCGTTTTGGTGGATATGCTCAGTCAGGTTTGCTGGCT
GAGATCACCCCAGACAAGGCCTTCCAAGATAAATTGTACCCATTCACTTGGGATGCTGTCAGATACAACG
GTAAGCTTATAGCATATCCAATTGCTGTTGAAGCCTTATCGTTGATCTACAATAAGGACTTGTTACCTAA
CCCACCAAAGACATGGGAAGAAATTCCAGCTTTGGATAAAGAGCTAAAGGCCAAGGGAAAAAGCGCTTTG
ATGTTTAACTTACAAGAACCTTATTTCACCTGGCCATTAATCGCTGCTGACGGTGGTTACGCATTTAAAT
ACGAAAACGGTAAGTATGACATTAAGGATGTCGGCGTTGATAATGCTGGTGCAAAGGCTGGTTTGACCTT
CTTGGTTGATTTAATAAAGAATAAACACATGAACGCTGACACTGACTACTCTATCGCCGAAGCCGCTTTC
AACAAGGGTGAAACTGCTATGACCATAAATGGTCCATGGGCCTGGAGTAACATTGATACTTCTAAAGTAA
ACTATGGTGTCACTGTTTTGCCTACATTCAAAGGCCAACCATCCAAGCCCTTTGTCGGTGTTCTATCCGC
TGGCATCAATGCTGCTTCTCCAAACAAGGAGCTAGCTAAAGAATTTTTGGAAAATTACTTGTTAACTGAC
GAAGGTTTGGAGGCCGTTAACAAGGACAAGCCATTGGGTGCTGTCGCTTTGAAATCTTACGAAGAAGAAT
TGGCTAAGGATCCCAGAATTGCCGCTACCATGGAGAACGCCCAAAAGGGTGAAATTATGCCAAACATCCC
ACAAATGTCAGCCTTCTGGTACGCAGTTAGGACTGCCGTGATTAATGCTGCTTCCGGTAGACAAACCGTC
GACGAAGCATTAAAAGATGCTCAAACGTAAACAGGCCCCTTTTCCTTTGTCGATATCATGTAATTAGTTA
TGTCACGCTTACATTCACGCCCTCCTCCCACATCCGCTCTAACCGAAAAGGAAGGAGTTAGACAACCTGA
AGTCTAGGTCCCTATTTATTTTTTTTAATAGTTATGTTAGTATTAAGAACGTTATTTATATTTCAAATTT
TTCTTTTTTTTCTGTACAAAGCGGCCGCCGAACCACTAGTGCACTGCAGTACACGGTTTCCTTGAAATTT
TTTTGATTCGGTAATCTCCGAACAGAAGGAAGAACGAAGGAAGGAGCACAGACTTAGATTGGTATATATA
CGCATATGTAGTGTTGAAGAAACATGAAATTGCCCAGTATTCTTAACCCAACTGCACAGAACAAAAACGT
GCAGGAAACGAAGATAAATCATGTCGAAAGCTACATATAAGGAACGTGCTGCTACTCATCCTAGTCCTGT
TGCTGCCAAGCTATTTAATATCATGCACGAAAAGCAAACAAACTTGTGTGCTTCATTGGATGTTCGTACC
ACCAAGGAATTACTGGAGTTAGTTGAAGCATTAGGTCCCAAAATTTGTTTACTAAAAACACATGTGGATA
TCTTGACTGATTTTTCCATGGAGGGCACAGTTAAGCCGCTAAAGGCATTATCCGCCAAGTACAATTTTTT
ACTCTTCGAGGACAGAAAATTTGCTGACATTGGTAATACAGTCAAATTGCAGTACTCTGCGGGTGTATAC
AGAATAGCAGAATGGGCAGACATTACGAATGCACACGGTGTGGTGGGCCCAGGTATTGTTAGCGGTTTGA
AGCAGGCGGCAGAAGAAGTAACAAAGGAACCTAGAGGCCTTTTGATGTTAGCAGAATTGTCATGCAAGGG
CTCCCTATCTACTGGAGAATATACTAAGGGTACTGTTGACATTGCGAAGAGCGACAAAGATTTTGTTATC
GGCTTTATTGCTCAAAGAGACATGGGTGGAAGAGATGAAGGTTACGATTGGTTGATTATGACACCCGGTG
TGGGTTTAGATGACAAGGGAGATGCATTGGGTCAACAGTATAGAACCGTGGATGATGTGGTTTCTACAGG
ATCTGACATTATTATTGTTGGAAGAGGACTATTTGCAAAGGGAAGGGATGCTAAGGTAGAGGGTGAACGT
TACAGAAAAGCAGGCTGGGAAGCATATTTGAGAAGATGCGGCCAGCAAAACTAAAAAACTGTATTATAAG
TAAATGCATGTATACTAAACTCACAAATTAGAGCTTCAATTTAATTATATCAGTTATTACCCGAGTAACG
AAGCATCTGTGCTTCATTTTGTAGAACAAAAATGCAACGCGAGAGCGCTAATTTTTCAAACAAAGAATCT
GAGCTGCATTTTTACAGAACAGAAATGCAACGCGAAAGCGCTATTTTACCAACGAAGAATCTGTGCTTCA
TTTTTGTAAAACAAAAATGCAACGCGAGAGCGCTAATTTTTCAAACAAAGAATCTGAGCTGCATTTTTAC
AGAACAGAAATGCAACGCGAGAGCGCTATTTTACCAACAAAGAATCTATACTTCTTTTTTGTTCTACAAA
AATGCATCCCGAGAGCGCTATTTTTCTAACAAAGCATCTTAGATTACTTTTTTTCTCCTTTGTGCGCTCT
ATAATGCAGTCTCTTGATAACTTTTTGCACTGTAGGTCCGTTAAGGTTAGAAGAAGGCTACTTTGGTGTC
TATTTTCTCTTCCATAAAAAAAGCCTGACTCCACTTCCCGCGTTTACTGATTACTAGCGAAGCTGCGGGT
GCATTTTTTCAAGATAAAGGCATCCCCGATTATATTCTATACCGATGTGGATTGCGCATACTTTGTGAAC
AGAAAGTGATAGCGTTGATGATTCTTCATTGGTCAGAAAATTATGAACGGTTTCTTCTATTTTGTCTCTA
TATACTACGTATAGGAAATGTTTACATTTTCGTATTGTTTTCGATTCACTCTATGAATAGTTCTTACTAC
AATTTTTTTGTCTAAAGAGTAATACTAGAGATAAACATAAAAAATGTAGAGGTCGAGTTTAGATGCAAGT
TCAAGGAGCGAAAGGTGGATGGGTAGGTTATATAGGGATATAGCACAGAGATATATAGCAAAGAGATACT
TTTGAGCAATGTTTGTGGAAGCGGTATTCGCAATATTTTAGTAGCTCGTTACAGTCCGGTGCGTTTTTGG
TTTTTTGAAAGTGCGTCATCAGAGCGCTTTTGGTTTTCAAAAGCGCTCTGAAGTTCCTATACTTTCTAGC
TAGAGAATAGGAACTTCCCGAGCGGCCGCGTGTTACAAGCTTGACTCCAGCGTAACTGGACTGCAATCAA
CTCACTGGCTCACCTTCACGGGTGGGCCTTTCTTCGGTAGAAAATCAAAGGATCTTCTTGAGATCCTTTT
TTTCTNCGCGTAATCTGCTGCTTGCAAACAAAAAAACCACCGCTACCAGCGGTGGTTTGTTTGCCGGATC
AAGAGCTACCAACTCTTTTTCCGAGGTAACTGGCTTCAGCAGAGCGCAGATACCAAATACTGTTCTTCTA
GTGTAGCCGTAGTTAGGCCACCACTTCAAGAACTCTGTAGCACCGCCTACATACCTCGCTCTGCTAATCC
TGTTACCAGTGGCTGCTGCCAGTGGCGATAAGTCGTGTCTTACCGGGTTGGACTCAAGACGATAGTTACC
GGATAAGGCGCAGCGGTCGGGCTGAACGGGGGGTTCGTGCACACAGCCCAGCTTGGAGCGAACGACCTAC
ACCGAACTGAGATACCTACAGCGTGAGCTATGAGAAAGCGCCACGCTTCCCGAAGGGAGAAAGGCGGACA
GGTATCCGGTAAGCGGCAGGGTCGGAACAGGAGAGCGCACGAGGGAGCTTCCAGGGGTAAACGCCTGGTA
TCTTTATAGTCCTGTCGGGTTTCGCCACCTCTGACTTGAGCATCGATTTTTGTGATGCTCGTCAGGGGGG
CGGAGCCTATGGAAAAACGCCAGCAACGCAGAAAGGCCCACCCGAAGGTGAGCCAGGTGATTACATTTGG
GCCCTCATCAGAGGTTTTCACCGTCATCACCGAAACGCGCGAGGCAGCTGCGGTAAAGCTCATCAGCGTG
GTCGTGAAGCGATTCACAGATGTCTGCCTGTTCATCCGCGTCCAGCTCGTTGAGTTTCTCCAGAAGCGTT
AATGTCTGGCTTCTGATAAAGCGGGCCATGTTAAGGGCGGTTTTTTCCTGTTTGGTCACTTACCAATGCT
TAATCAGTGAGGCACCTATCTCAGCGATCTGTCTATTTCGTTCATCCATAGTTGCCTGACTCCCCGTCGT
GTAGATAACTACGATGCGGGAGGGCTTACCATCTGGCCCCAGTGCTGCAATGATACCGCGAGACCCACGC
TCACCGGCTCCAGATTTATCAGCAATAAACCAGCCAGCCGGGAGGGCCGAGCGCAGAAGTGATCCTGCAA
CTTTATCCGCCTCCATCCAGTCTATTAATTGTTGCCGGGAAGCTAGAGTAAGTAGTTCGCCAGTTAATAG
TTTGCGCAACGTTGTTGCCATTGCTACAGGCATCGTGGTGTCACGCTCGTCGTTTGGTATGGCTTCATTC
AGCTCCGGTTCCCAACGATCAAGGCGAGTTACATGATCCCCCATGTTGTGCAAAAAAGCGGTTAGCTCCT
TCGGTCCTCCGATCGTTGCCAGAAGTAAGTTGGCCGCAGTGTTATCACTCATGGTTATGGCAGCACTGCA
TAATTCTCTTACTGTCATGCCATCCGTGAGATGCTTTTCTGTGACTGGTGAGTACTCAACCAAGTCATTC
TGAGAATAGTGTATGCGGCGACCGAGTTGCTCTTGCCCGGCGTCAATACGGGATAATACCGCGCCACATA
GCAGAACTTTAAAAGTGCTCATCATTGGAAAACGTTCTTCGGGGCGTAAACTCTCAAGGATCTTACCGCT
GTTGAGATCCAGTTCGATGTAACCCACTCGTGCACCCAACTGATCTTCAGCATCTTTTACTTTCACCAGC
GTTTCTGGGTGAGCAAAAACAGGAAGGCAAAATGCCGCAAAAAAGGGAATAAGGGCGACACGGAAATGTT
GAATACTCATTTTAGCTTCCTTAGCTCCTGAAAATCTCGATAACTCAAAAAATACGCCCGGTAGTGATCT
TATTTCATTATGGTGAAAGTTGGAACCTCTTACGTGCCGATCAAGTCAAAAGCCTCCGGTCGGAGGCTTT
TGACTTTCTGCTATGGAGGTCAGGTATGATTTAAATGGTCAGTTAGA
